Addgene plasmid #15365: pET19b-hMED9
Depositing lab: Joan Conaway & Ronald Conaway. Depositing organization: Stowers Institute for Medical Research. Publication: Quantitative proteomic analysis of distinct mammalian Mediator complexes using normalized spectral abundance factors. Paoletti AC, Parmely TJ, Tomomori-Sato C, Sato S, Zhu D, Conaway RC, Conaway JW, Florens L, Washburn MP. Proc Natl Acad Sci U S A. 2006 Dec 12. 103(50):18928-33. 10.1073/pnas.0606379103 PubMed 17138671.
Backbone
  Vector backbone: pET19b
  Backbone manufacturer: EMD Biosciences
  Backbone size w/o insert (bp): 5700
  Vector type: Bacterial Expression
Growth in bacteria
  Bacterial resistance: Ampicillin, 100 μg/mL
  Growth temperature: 37°C
  Growth strain: DH5alpha
  Copy number: Low Copy
Gene/Insert
  Gene/Insert name: hMED9 (alt names: FLJ10193; MED9)
  Species: H. sapiens (human)
  Insert size (bp): 441
  Mutation: N/A
  GenBank ID: NM_018019
  Entrez Gene: MED9 (a.k.a. MED25)
  Tag / fusion protein: His (N terminal on backbone)
  Cloning method: Restriction Enzyme; 5′ cloning site XhoI (not destroyed); 3′ cloning site BamHI (not destroyed)
  Sequencing primers: 5′ T7; 3′ T7 terminator
Terms and licenses: Academic/Nonprofit Terms; Industry Terms: Not Available to Industry
How to cite: pET19b-hMED9 was a gift from Joan Conaway & Ronald Conaway (Addgene plasmid # 15365 ; http://n2t.net/addgene:15365 ; RRID:Addgene_15365)
