[The description below was written by a language model from this plasmid's Addgene catalogue record.]
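Description:
pET19b-hMED9 is a bacterial expression plasmid built on the commercial pET19b backbone (about 5.7 kb without insert) for producing the human Mediator subunit MED9 as a recombinant protein in E. coli. It is maintained under ampicillin selection and is recorded as a low-copy plasmid, consistent with the pBR322-type origin generally found in pET vectors. No feature table accompanies the entry, so the individual backbone elements are not itemised. The listed sequencing primers (T7 forward and T7 terminator) do fit the standard pET layout, in which the coding sequence sits between a T7 promoter and a T7 terminator.

The insert is a 441 bp human MED9 coding sequence (also known as FLJ10193) with no recorded mutation. It was cloned by restriction digestion between XhoI at the 5′ end and BamHI at the 3′ end, and both sites remain intact. In this position the open reading frame is fused to the N-terminal histidine tag supplied by the backbone, so the protein can be purified by immobilised metal affinity chromatography. In pET systems generally, expression depends on T7 RNA polymerase provided by a suitable expression host, typically a DE3 lysogen. The cloning strain listed in the record serves for propagation only.

The plasmid was deposited in connection with a quantitative proteomic study of distinct mammalian Mediator complexes. The record does not state its exact role there. A His-tagged MED9 made this way would typically be used for biochemical work on Mediator, such as interaction assays, reconstitution experiments, or as a protein standard or antigen.
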