>Addgene plasmid #15365 | pET19b-hMED9 | depositor partial sequence | sequence record 8262 | Author sequence
ATGGCCTCTGCTGGGGTGGCAGCCGGGCGACAGGCGGAGGATGTATTGCCGCCAACGTCCGACCAGCCGC
TGCCTGACACCAAGCCGCTGCCGCCTCCTCAGCCGCCGCCGGTCCCTGCGCCTCAACCGCAGCAGTCGCC
GGCGCCACGGCCTCAGTCACCTGCCCGCGCGAGGGAGGAAGAGAACTACTCCTTTTTACCTTTGGTTCAC
AACATCATCAAATGCATGGACAAGGACAGCCCGGAGGTCCACCAGGACCTGAACGCCCTCAAAAGCAAGT
TCCAGGAGATGCGCAAGCTCATCAGCACCATGCCCGGCATCCACCTGAGCCCCGAACAGCAGCAGCAGCA
GCTGCAGAGCCTCCGGGAGCAAGTCAGGACCAAGAATGAGCTTCTGCAAAAGTACAAGAGCCTCTGCATG
TTCGAAATCCCCAAGGAGTAG
