>Addgene plasmid #15365 | pET19b-hMED9 | addgene partial sequence | sequence record 21900 | T7 5'-TAATACGACTCACTATAGGG-3'
TAACTTTAAGAAGGAGATATACCATGGGGCCATCATCATCATCATCATCATCATCATCACAGCAGCGGCC
ATATCGACGACGACGACAAGCATATGCTCGAGATGGCCTCTGCTGGGGTGGCAGCCGGGCGACAGGCGGA
GGATGTATTGCCGCCAACGTCCGACCAGCCGCTGCCTGACACCAAGCCGCTGCCGCCTCCTCAGCCGCCG
CCGGTCCCTGCGCCTCAACCGCAGCAGTCGCCGGCGCCACGGCCTCAGTCACCTGCCCGCGCGAGGGAGG
AAGAGAACTACTCCTTTTTACCTTTGGTTCACAACATCATCAAATGCATGGACAAGGACAGCCCGGAGGT
CCACCAGGACCTGAACGCCCTCAAAAGCAAGTTCCAGGAGATGCGCAAGCTCATCAGCACCATGCCCGGC
ATCCACCTGAGCCCCGAACAGCAGCAGCAGCAGCTGCAGAGCCTCCGGGAGCAAGTCAGGACCAAGAATG
AGCTTCTGCAAAAGTACAAGAGCCTCTGCATGTTCGAAATCCCCAAGGAGTAGGGATCCGGCTGCTAACA
AAGCCCGAAAGGAAGCTGAGTTGGCTGCTGCCACCGCTGAGCAATAACTAGCATAACCCCTTGGGGCCTC
TAAACGGGTCTTGAGGGGTTTTTTGCTGAAAGGAGGAACTATATCCGGATATCCCGCAAGAGGCCCGGCA
GTACCGGCATAACCAAGCCTATGCCTAC
